Addgene plasmid #92017: p5A1-T
Purpose: Expresses TALE targeted to lac operator with 3 TEV cut sites in its repeat domain, anhydrotetracycline inducible TEV protease
Depositing lab: Brian Pfleger. Depositing organization: University of Wisconsin, Madison. Publication: A transcription activator-like effector (TALE) induction system mediated by proteolysis. Copeland MF, Politz MC, Johnson CB, Markley AL, Pfleger BF. Nat Chem Biol. 2016 Apr;12(4):254-60. doi: 10.1038/nchembio.2021. Epub 2016 Feb 8. PubMed 26854666.
Backbone
  Vector backbone: pBT-2
  Total vector size (bp): 6765
  Modifications to backbone: Encodes tetR.
  Vector type: TALEN
Growth in bacteria
  Bacterial resistance: Kanamycin, 50 μg/mL
  Growth temperature: 37°C
  Growth strain: DH5alpha
  Copy number: Low Copy
Gene/Insert 1
  Gene/Insert name: TALE targeting lac operator with 3 TEV cleavage sites
  Insert size (bp): 2598
  Tag / fusion protein: FLAG tag (C terminal on insert); 6x His Tag (N terminal on insert)
Gene/Insert 2
  Gene/Insert name: Tobacco Etch Virus Protease (alt name: TEV protease)
  Insert size (bp): 750
  Mutation: S219V
  Tag / fusion protein: 7x His Tag (N terminal on insert); 5x Arginine Tag (C terminal on insert)
Terms and licenses: Academic/Nonprofit Terms; Industry Terms: Not Available to Industry
Depositor comments: TEV protease induction will result in a growth defect if the culture is not outgrown to a suitable density prior to addition of anhydrotetracycline.
How to cite: p5A1-T was a gift from Brian Pfleger (Addgene plasmid # 92017 ; http://n2t.net/addgene:92017 ; RRID:Addgene_92017)
