[The description below was written by a language model from this plasmid's Addgene catalogue record and pLannotate feature annotations shown in this document.]
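Description:
p5A1-T is a low-copy bacterial expression plasmid of about 6.8 kb built on the pBT-2 backbone, carrying both halves of a proteolysis-controlled TALE repressor system. It replicates through the broad-host-range pBBR1 origin with its cognate Rep protein and is selected with kanamycin via an aph(3')-Ia aminoglycoside phosphotransferase gene that the annotation places downstream of a cat promoter fragment. Although catalogued under the TALEN vector type, the record describes a DNA-binding TALE only, with no nuclease domain listed.

The first cassette encodes a TALE (about 2.6 kb) engineered to bind the lac operator. It is annotated downstream of a fragment resembling the constitutive BioBrick J23119 promoter and is followed by the tonB terminator. The flanking N- and C-terminal regions match the Xanthomonas effector AvrBs3, and the protein carries an N-terminal 6xHis tag and a C-terminal FLAG tag. According to the catalogue entry, three TEV protease recognition sites are embedded in the repeat domain, although automated annotation picks out only one of them.

The second cassette places TEV protease (S219V mutant, with an N-terminal 7xHis tag and a C-terminal five-arginine tag) under the tetR/tetA promoter region, with Tn10 TetR encoded divergently on the same plasmid and ended by the rrnB T1 terminator; a soxR terminator follows the protease gene. Adding anhydrotetracycline relieves TetR repression, so the protease is made and cuts the TALE within its DNA-binding repeats. This should release the TALE from lac operator sites and derepress a target promoter, giving an induction system that acts through proteolysis. The depositor notes that inducing the protease too early in culture growth causes a growth defect. The two sequence records differ only slightly in length and start position.
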