Features (pLannotate 1.2.2; 16 found; start..end, strand, type, name):
      3..816     -  CDS            KanR (fragment): aminoglycoside phosphotransferase; aph(3')-Ia; confers resistance to kanamycin in bacteria or G418 (Geneticin®) in eukaryotes
    817..911     -  promoter       cat promoter (fragment): promoter of the E. coli cat gene encoding chloramphenicol acetyltransferase
    913..1575    -  CDS            pBBR1 Rep: replication protein for the broad-host-range plasmid pBBR1 from Bordetella bronchiseptica
   1576..2238    -  rep_origin     pBBR1 oriV (fragment): replication origin of the broad-host-range plasmid pBBR1 from Bordetella bronchiseptica; requires the pBBR1 Rep protein for replication
   2258..2304    -  terminator     rrnB T1 terminator: transcription terminator T1 from the E. coli rrnB gene
   2349..2972    -  CDS            TetR: tetracycline repressor TetR; tetR from transposon Tn10; TetR binds to the tetracycline operator tetO to inhibit transcription. This inhibition can be relieved by adding tetracycline or doxycycline.
   2991..3046    +  promoter       tetR/tetA promoters: tetR; overlapping promoters for bacterial tetR and tetA
   3090..3109    +  CDS            capTEV™ (fragment): composite tag for in vivo biotinylation, TEV protease cleavage, and 6xHis tagging
   3108..3815    +  CDS            TEV protease: tobacco etch virus protease (Kapust et al., 2001)
   3834..3896    -  rep_origin     pBBR1 oriV (fragment): replication origin of the broad-host-range plasmid pBBR1 from Bordetella bronchiseptica; requires the pBBR1 Rep protein for replication
   3902..3938    +  terminator     soxR terminator: bidirectional E. coli soxR transcription terminator
   3989..4010    +  misc_feature   BioBrick prefix: BioBrick prefix for parts that do not start with "ATG"
   4011..4035    +  promoter       J23119(SpeI) promoter (fragment): bacterial promoter (Registry of Standard Biological Parts BBa J23119) modified to end with an SpeI site
   4107..4616    +  CDS            avrBs3 (fragment): AVRB3_XANEU - Experimental evidence at protein level: Swiss-Prot protein existence level 1. Avirulence protein. Acts as a transcription factor in C.annuum plants. In susceptible plants lacking the Bs3 resistance gene induces expression of a number of genes, including genes homologous to a family of auxin-induced genes, alpha-expansin genes, pectate lyase, anthocyanidin glucoside rhamnosyl transferase and at least one transcription factor, UPA20. Their expression leads to plant hypertrophy in mesophyll cells, probably mainly mediated by UPA20 (PubMed:17962565). In resistant plants induces the h
   4923..4939    +  CDS            TEV site (fragment): tobacco etch virus (TEV) protease recognition and cleavage site
   6718..6749    +  terminator     tonB terminator: bidirectional E. coli tonB-P14 transcription terminator
>Addgene plasmid #92017 | p5A1-T | depositor full sequence | sequence record 176807 | p5A1-T sequence 6765 bps
TCAGAAAAACTCATCGAGCATCAAGTGAAACTGCAATTTATTCATATCAGGATTATCAATACCATATTTT
TGAAAAAGCCGTTTCTGTAATGAAGGAGAAAACTCACCGAGGCAGTTCCATAGGATGGCAAGATCCTGGT
ATCGGTCTGCGATTCCGACTCGTCCAACATCAATACAACCTATTAATTTCCCCTCGTCAAAAATAAGGTT
ATCAAGTGAGAAATCACCATGAGTGACGACTGAATCCGGTGAGAATGGCAAAAGCTTATGCATTTCTTTC
CAGACTTGTTCAACAGGCCAGCCATTACGCTCGTCATCAAAATCACTCGCACCAACCAAACCGTTATTCA
TTCGTGATTGCGCCTGAGCGAGACGAAATACGCGATCGCCGTTAAAAGGACAATTACAAACAGGAATCGA
ATGCAACCGGCGCAGGAACACTGCCAGCGCATCAACAATATTTTCACCTGAATCAGGATATTCTTCTAAT
ACCTGGAATGCTGTTTTCCCTGGGATCGCAGTGGTGAGTAACCATGCATCATCAGGAGTACGGATAAAAT
GCTTGATGGTCGGAAGAGGCATAAATTCCGTCAGCCAGTTTAGCCTGACCATCTCATCTGTAACATCATT
GGCAACGCTACCTTTGCCATGTTTCAGAAACAACTCTGGCGCATCGGGCTTCCCATACAATCGATAGATT
GTCGCACCTGATTGCCCGACATTATCGCGAGCCCATTTATACCCATATAAATCAGCATCCATGTTGGAAT
TTAATCGCGGCCTCGAGCAAGACGTTTCCCGTTGAATATGGCTCATTTTAGCTTCCTTAGCTCCTGAAAA
TCTCGATAACTCAAAAAATACGCCCGGTAGTGATCTTATTTCATTATGGTGAAAGTTGGAACCTCTTACG
TACTACCGGCGCGGCAGCGTGACCCGTGTCGGCGGCTCCAACGGCTCGCCATCGTCCAGAAAACACGGCT
CATCGGGCATCGGCAGGCGCTGCTGCCCGCGCCGTTCCCATTCCTCCGTTTCGGTCAAGGCTGGCAGGTC
TGGTTCCATGCCCGGAATGCCGGGCTGGCTGGGCGGCTCCTCGCCGGGGCCGGTCGGTAGTTGCTGCTCG
CCCGGATACAGGGTCGGGATGCGGCGCAGGTCGCCATGCCCCAACAGCGATTCGTCCTGGTCGTCGTGAT
CAACCACCACGGCGGCACTGAACACCGACAGGCGCAACTGGTCGCGGGGCTGGCCCCACGCCACGCGGTC
ATTGACCACGTAGGCCGACACGGTGCCGGGGCCGTTGAGCTTCACGACGGAGATCCAGCGCTCGGCCACC
AAGTCCTTGACTGCGTATTGGACCGTCCGCAAAGAACGTCCGATGAGCTTGGAAAGTGTCTTCTGGCTGA
CCACCACGGCGTTCTGGTGGCCCATCTGCGCCACGAGGTGATGCAGCAGCATTGCCGCCGTGGGTTTCCT
CGCAATAAGCCCGGCCCACGCCTCATGCGCTTTGCGTTCCGTTTGCACCCAGTGACCGGGCTTGTTCTTG
GCTTGAATGCCGATTTCTCTGGACTGCGTGGCCATGCTTATCTCCATGCGGTAGGGTGCCGCACGGTTGC
GGCACCATGCGCAATCAGCTGCAACTTTTCGGCAGCGCGACAACAATTATGCGTTGCGTAAAAGTGGCAG
TCAATTACAGATTTTCTTTAACCTACGCAATGAGCTATTGCGGGGGGTGCCGCAATGAGCTGTTGCGTAC
CCCCCTTTTTTAAGTTGTTGATTTTTAAGTCTTTCGCATTTCGCCCTATATCTAGTTCTTTGGTGCCCAA
AGAAGGGCACCCCTGCGGGGTTCCCCCACGCCTTCGGCGCGGCTCCCCCTCCGGCAAAAAGTGGCCCCTC
CGGGGCTTGTTGATCGACTGCGCGGCCTTCGGCCTTGCCCAAGGTGGCGCTGCCCCCTTGGAACCCCCGC
ACTCGCCGCCGTGAGGCTCGGGGGGCAGGCGGGCGGGCTTCGCCTTCGACTGCCCCCACTCGCATAGGCT
TGGGTCGTTCCAGGCGCGTCAAGGCCAAGCCGCTGCGCGGTCGCTGCGCGAGCCTTGACCCGCCTTCCAC
TTGGTGTCCAACCGGCAAGCGAAGCGCGCAGGCCGCAGGCCGGAGGCTTTTCCCCAGAGAAAATTAAAAA
AATTGATGGGGCAAGGCCGCAGGCCGCGCAGTTGGAGCCGGTGGGTATGTGGTCGAAGGCTGGGTAGCGT
TCACCGACAAACAACAGATAAAACGAAAGGCCCAGTCTTTCGACTGAGCCTTTCGTTTTATTTGATGCCT
GGCTCTAGTAGTGATCTACACTAGCACTATCAGTGTTATTAAGACCCACTTTCACATTTAAGTTGTTTTT
CTAATCCGCATATGATCAATTCAAGGCCGAATAAGAAGGCTGGCTCTGCACCTTGGTGATCAAATAATTC
GATAGCTTGTCGTAATAATGGCGGCATACTATCAGTAGTAGGTGTTTCCCTTTCTTCTTTAGCGACTTGA
TGCTCTTGATCTTCCAATACGCAACCTAAAGTAAAATGCCCCACAGCGCTGAGTGCATATAATGCATTCT
CTAGTGAAAAACCTTGTTGGCATAAAAAGGCTAATTGATTTTCGAGAGTTTCATACTGTTTTTCTGTAGG
CCGTGTACCTAAATGTACTTTTGCTCCATCGCGATGACTTAGTAAAGCACATCTAAAACTTTTAGCGTTA
TTACGTAAAAAATCTTGCCAGCTTTCCCCTTCTAAAGGGCAAAAGTGAGTATGGTGCCTATCTAACATCT
CAATGGCTAAGGCGTCGAGCAAAGCCCGCTTATTTTTTACATGCCAATACAATGTAGGCTGCTCTACACC
TAGCTTCTGGGCGAGTTTACGGGTTGTTAAACCTTCGATTCCGACCTCATTAAGCAGCTCTAATGCGCTG
TTAATCACTTTACTTTTATCTAATCTAGACATCATTAATTCCTAATTTTTGTTGACACTCTATCGTTGAT
AGAGTTATTTTACCACTCCCTATCAGTGATAGAGAAAAGAATTCAAAAGATCTTTTAAGAAGGAGATATA
CATATGCATCATCATCATCATCATCATGGAGAAAGCTTGTTTAAGGGGCCGCGTGATTACAACCCGATAT
CGAGCACCATTTGTCATTTGACGAATGAATCTGATGGGCACACAACATCGTTGTATGGTATTGGATTTGG
TCCCTTCATCATTACAAACAAGCACTTGTTTAGAAGAAATAATGGAACACTGTTGGTCCAATCACTACAT
GGTGTATTCAAGGTCAAGAACACCACGACTTTGCAACAACACCTCATTGATGGGAGGGACATGATAATTA
TTCGCATGCCTAAGGATTTCCCACCATTTCCTCAAAAGCTGAAATTTAGAGAGCCACAAAGGGAAGAGCG
CATATGTCTTGTGACAACCAACTTCCAAACTAAGAGCATGTCTAGCATGGTGTCAGACACTAGTTGCACA
TTCCCTTCATCTGATGGCATATTCTGGAAGCATTGGATTCAAACCAAGGATGGGCAGTGTGGCAGTCCAT
TAGTATCAACTAGAGATGGGTTCATTGTTGGTATACACTCAGCATCGAATTTCACCAACACAAACAATTA
TTTCACAAGCGTGCCGAAAAACTTCATGGAATTGTTGACAAATCAGGAGGCGCAGCAGTGGGTTAGTGGT
TGGCGATTAAATGCTGACTCAGTATTGTGGGGGGGCCATAAAGTTTTCATGGTGAAACCTGAAGAGCCTT
TTCAGCCAGTTAAGGAAGCGACTCAACTCATGAATCGTCGTCGCCGTCGCTAAGTCCATCAGCTTGTCCA
GCAGGGTTGTCCACGGGCCGAGCGAAGCGAGCCAGCCGGTGGCCGCGGAACAAAACTAAAGCGCCACAAG
GGCGCTTTAGTTTGTTTTCAGTCCAGTTACGCTGGAGTCTGAGGCTCGTCCTGAATGATATCAAGCTTGA
ATTCGCGGCCGCTTCTAGAGTTGACAGCTAGCTCAGTCCTAGGTACTGTGCTAGCTACTAGATATCGCTC
AATACTGACCAAGGAGGTATCTACAATGCATCACCATCATCACCATGTTGATCTGCGTACCCTGGGTTAT
AGCCAGCAGCAGCAAGAAAAAATCAAACCGAAAGTTCGTAGCACCGTTGCACAGCATCATGAAGCACTGG
TTGGTCATGGTTTTACCCATGCACATATTGTTGCACTGAGCCAGCATCCGGCAGCACTGGGCACCGTTGC
AGTTAAATATCAGGATATGATTGCAGCACTGCCGGAAGCAACCCATGAAGCAATTGTTGGTGTTGGTAAA
CAGTGGTCAGGTGCACGTGCCCTGGAAGCACTGCTGACCGTTGCCGGTGAACTGCGTGGTCCGCCTCTGC
AGCTGGATACCGGTCAGCTGCTGAAAATTGCAAAACGTGGTGGTGTTACCGCAGTTGAAGCAGTTCATGC
ATGGCGTAATGCACTGACCGGTGCACCGCTGAATCTGACACCGGAACAGGTTGTTGCAATTGCCAGCAAT
GGTGGTGGCAAACAGGCACTGGAAACCGTTCAGCGTCTGCTGCCGGTTCTGTGTCAGGCACATGGTCTGA
CCCCTGAACAGGTGGTGGCCATTGCAAGCAATAATGGCGGTAAACAAGCCCTGGAAACAGTGCAGCGCCT
GTTACCGGTGCTGTGCCAGGCCCATGGCTTAACTCCGGAACAGGTGGTAGCGATCGCATCAAATGGCGGA
GGTAAACAGGCCTTAGAAACCGTACAGCGCTTACTGCCGGTGTTATGCCAGGCGCACGGCCTGACGCCAG
AACAGGTAGTGGCAATCGCCTCAAATAATGGTGGAAAACAGGCGTTAGAGACAGTCCAGCGCCTGCTGCC
TGTATTATGTCAAGCCCATGGCGAAAACCTGTATTTTCAAGGCCTGACCCCAGAGCAAGTTGTTGCGATT
GCAAGTAACATTGGGGGTAAACAGGCACTTGAGACAGTTCAACGTTTACTGCCTGTACTGTGCCAAGCTC
ACGGTCTGACTCCGGAACAAGTCGTCGCGATTGCGAGTAATAACGGTGGCAAACAAGCATTAGAAACGGT
GCAACGCCTGCTGCCAGTTCTTTGCCAGGCTCACGGTTTAACCCCTGAGCAGGTTGTAGCTATTGCGAGT
CATGATGGTGGTAAGCAGGCGTTGGAAACTGTGCAAAGACTGCTGCCCGTGTTGTGCCAAGCACATGGTT
TAACCCCAGAACAAGTCGTAGCAATCGCAAGCAATCATGGTGGCAAGCAAGCGCTTGAAACAGTACAGCG
TTTATTACCGGTACTTTGTCAGGCCCACGGTCTTACACCAGAACAAGTTGTGGCCATAGCCAGTAACAAT
GGCGGAAAGCAGGCTCTGGAAACGGTACAACGTCTGTTACCTGTTCTGTGTCAAGCGCACGGAGAAAATT
TATACTTTCAGGGTTTAACACCTGAACAAGTAGTTGCCATTGCGTCAAATATCGGAGGCAAGCAGGCCTT
GGAGACAGTGCAGAGATTACTGCCAGTGTTGTGTCAGGCTCATGGCCTTACACCCGAGCAGGTCGTGGCA
ATTGCATCTAATGGTGGCGGTAAGCAAGCTTTAGAGACTGTTCAGAGACTGCTTCCTGTCCTGTGCCAGG
CACACGGACTTACGCCTGAGCAAGTGGTTGCAATCGCCTCTAACATCGGTGGTAAGCAAGCACTGGAAAC
TGTCCAACGCTTACTTCCGGTGCTTTGTCAAGCACACGGCTTAACGCCAGAGCAGGTCGTCGCCATAGCC
AGCAATATCGGTGGTAAACAGGCCCTTGAAACGGTCCAAAGACTTCTGCCGGTCCTTTGCCAAGCGCATG
GGCTGACACCTGAGCAGGTAGTCGCGATTGCCTCACATGACGGTGGGAAGCAGGCATTAGAAACAGTTCA
AAGATTATTACCAGTCCTGTGTCAGGCGCATGGGGAGAACTTGTATTTCCAGGGCTTAACCCCAGAGCAG
GTAGTTGCAATAGCATCCAACATTGGCGGAAAACAAGCGTTGGAAACGGTTCAGCGGTTATTGCCTGTTT
TGTGCCAGGCGCATGGTTTGACACCCGAGCAAGTGGTAGCCATAGCCTCAAATATAGGGGGTAAACAAGC
TTTGGAGACAGTACAACGGCTGCTTCCAGTTTTATGTCAGGCCCATGGATTGACGCCTGAACAAGTTGTC
GCTATCGCAAGTAATGGGGGTGGTAAACAAGCGCTTGAAACCGTTCAACGCCTTCTGCCTGTGCTTTGTC
AGGCACATGGATTAACACCCGAACAGGTTGTCGCGATAGCTTCAAACGGTGGTGGTCGTCCGGCACTGGA
AAGCATTGTTGCACAGCTGAGCCGTCCGGATCCGGCACTGGCAGCACTGACCAATGATCATCTGGTTGCA
CTGGCATGTCTGGGTGGTCGCCCTGCCCTGGATGCAGTTAAAAAAGGTCTGCCGCATGCACCGGCACTGA
TTAAACGTACCAATCGTCGTATTCCGGAACGTACCAGCCATCGTGTTGCAGATCATGCACAGGTTGTTCG
TGTTCTGGGTTTTTTTCAGTGTCATAGCCATCCGGCACAGGCATTTGATGATGCAATGACCCAGTTTGGT
ATGAGCGATTATAAAGATGATGATGATAAATAAGGTACCCTAATCATACCTGACCTCCATAGCAGAAAGT
CAAAAACCTCCGACCGGAGGCTTTTGACTTGAGGGGGATCCGCCC
