Features (pLannotate 1.2.2; 17 found; start..end, strand, type, name):
      1..22      +  misc_feature   BioBrick prefix: BioBrick prefix for parts that do not start with "ATG"
     23..47      +  promoter       J23119(SpeI) promoter (fragment): bacterial promoter (Registry of Standard Biological Parts BBa J23119) modified to end with an SpeI site
    119..628     +  CDS            avrBs3 (fragment): AVRB3_XANEU - Experimental evidence at protein level: Swiss-Prot protein existence level 1. Avirulence protein. Acts as a transcription factor in C.annuum plants. In susceptible plants lacking the Bs3 resistance gene induces expression of a number of genes, including genes homologous to a family of auxin-induced genes, alpha-expansin genes, pectate lyase, anthocyanidin glucoside rhamnosyl transferase and at least one transcription factor, UPA20. Their expression leads to plant hypertrophy in mesophyll cells, probably mainly mediated by UPA20 (PubMed:17962565). In resistant plants induces the h
    935..951     +  CDS            TEV site (fragment): tobacco etch virus (TEV) protease recognition and cleavage site
   2384..2668    +  CDS            avrBs3 (fragment): AVRB3_XANEU - Experimental evidence at protein level: Swiss-Prot protein existence level 1. Avirulence protein. Acts as a transcription factor in C.annuum plants. In susceptible plants lacking the Bs3 resistance gene induces expression of a number of genes, including genes homologous to a family of auxin-induced genes, alpha-expansin genes, pectate lyase, anthocyanidin glucoside rhamnosyl transferase and at least one transcription factor, UPA20. Their expression leads to plant hypertrophy in mesophyll cells, probably mainly mediated by UPA20 (PubMed:17962565). In resistant plants induces the h
   2730..2761    +  terminator     tonB terminator: bidirectional E. coli tonB-P14 transcription terminator
   2780..3593    -  CDS            KanR (fragment): aminoglycoside phosphotransferase; aph(3')-Ia; confers resistance to kanamycin in bacteria or G418 (Geneticin®) in eukaryotes
   3594..3688    -  promoter       cat promoter (fragment): promoter of the E. coli cat gene encoding chloramphenicol acetyltransferase
   3690..4348    -  CDS            pBBR1 Rep (fragment): replication protein for the broad-host-range plasmid pBBR1 from Bordetella bronchiseptica
   4349..5013    -  rep_origin     pBBR1 oriV (fragment): replication origin of the broad-host-range plasmid pBBR1 from Bordetella bronchiseptica; requires the pBBR1 Rep protein for replication
   5033..5079    -  terminator     rrnB T1 terminator: transcription terminator T1 from the E. coli rrnB gene
   5124..5747    -  CDS            TetR: tetracycline repressor TetR; tetR from transposon Tn10; TetR binds to the tetracycline operator tetO to inhibit transcription. This inhibition can be relieved by adding tetracycline or doxycycline.
   5766..5821    +  promoter       tetR/tetA promoters: tetR; overlapping promoters for bacterial tetR and tetA
   5865..5884    +  CDS            capTEV™ (fragment): composite tag for in vivo biotinylation, TEV protease cleavage, and 6xHis tagging
   5883..6590    +  CDS            TEV protease: tobacco etch virus protease (Kapust et al., 2001)
   6609..6671    -  rep_origin     pBBR1 oriV (fragment): replication origin of the broad-host-range plasmid pBBR1 from Bordetella bronchiseptica; requires the pBBR1 Rep protein for replication
   6677..6713    +  terminator     soxR terminator: bidirectional E. coli soxR transcription terminator
>Addgene plasmid #92017 | p5A1-T | addgene full sequence | sequence record 201852 | Addgene NGS Result
GAATTCGCGGCCGCTTCTAGAGTTGACAGCTAGCTCAGTCCTAGGTACTGTGCTAGCTACTAGATATCGC
TCAATACTGACCAAGGAGGTATCTACAATGCATCACCATCATCACCATGTTGATCTGCGTACCCTGGGTT
ATAGCCAGCAGCAGCAAGAAAAAATCAAACCGAAAGTTCGTAGCACCGTTGCACAGCATCATGAAGCACT
GGTTGGTCATGGTTTTACCCATGCACATATTGTTGCACTGAGCCAGCATCCGGCAGCACTGGGCACCGTT
GCAGTTAAATATCAGGATATGATTGCAGCACTGCCGGAAGCAACCCATGAAGCAATTGTTGGTGTTGGTA
AACAGTGGTCAGGTGCACGTGCCCTGGAAGCACTGCTGACCGTTGCCGGTGAACTGCGTGGTCCGCCTCT
GCAGCTGGATACCGGTCAGCTGCTGAAAATTGCAAAACGTGGTGGTGTTACCGCAGTTGAAGCAGTTCAT
GCATGGCGTAATGCACTGACCGGTGCACCGCTGAATCTGACACCGGAACAGGTTGTTGCAATTGCCAGCA
ATGGTGGTGGCAAACAGGCACTGGAAACCGTTCAGCGTCTGCTGCCGGTTCTGTGTCAGGCACATGGTCT
GACCCCTGAACAGGTGGTGGCCATTGCAAGCAATAATGGCGGTAAACAAGCCCTGGAAACAGTGCAGCGC
CTGTTACCGGTGCTGTGCCAGGCCCATGGCTTAACTCCGGAACAGGTGGTAGCGATCGCATCAAATGGCG
GAGGTAAACAGGCCTTAGAAACCGTACAGCGCTTACTGCCGGTGTTATGCCAGGCGCACGGCCTGACGCC
AGAACAGGTAGTGGCAATCGCCTCAAATAATGGTGGAAAACAGGCGTTAGAGACAGTCCAGCGCCTGCTG
CCTGTATTATGTCAAGCCCATGGCGAAAACCTGTATTTTCAAGGCCTGACCCCAGAGCAAGTTGTTGCGA
TTGCAAGTAACATTGGGGGTAAACAGGCACTTGAGACAGTTCAACGTTTACTGCCTGTACTGTGCCAAGC
TCACGGTCTGACTCCGGAACAAGTCGTCGCGATTGCGAGTAATAACGGTGGCAAACAAGCATTAGAAACG
GTGCAACGCCTGCTGCCAGTTCTTTGCCAGGCTCACGGTTTAACCCCTGAGCAGGTTGTAGCTATTGCGA
GTCATGATGGTGGTAAGCAGGCGTTGGAAACTGTGCAAAGACTGCTGCCCGTGTTGTGCCAAGCACATGG
TTTAACCCCAGAACAAGTCGTAGCAATCGCAAGCAATCATGGTGGCAAGCAAGCGCTTGAAACAGTACAG
CGTTTATTACCGGTACTTTGTCAGGCCCACGGTCTTACACCAGAACAAGTTGTGGCCATAGCCAGTAACA
ATGGCGGAAAGCAGGCTCTGGAAACGGTACAACGTCTGTTACCTGTTCTGTGTCAAGCGCACGGAGAAAA
TTTATACTTTCAGGGTTTAACACCTGAACAAGTAGTTGCCATTGCGTCAAATATCGGAGGCAAGCAGGCC
TTGGAGACAGTGCAGAGATTACTGCCAGTGTTGTGTCAGGCTCATGGCCTTACACCCGAGCAGGTCGTGG
CAATTGCATCTAATGGTGGCGGTAAGCAAGCTTTAGAGACTGTTCAGAGACTGCTTCCTGTCCTGTGCCA
GGCACACGGACTTACGCCTGAGCAAGTGGTTGCAATCGCCTCTAACATCGGTGGTAAGCAAGCACTGGAA
ACTGTCCAACGCTTACTTCCGGTGCTTTGTCAAGCACACGGCTTAACGCCAGAGCAGGTCGTCGCCATAG
CCAGCAATATCGGTGGTAAACAGGCCCTTGAAACGGTCCAAAGACTTCTGCCGGTCCTTTGCCAAGCGCA
TGGGCTGACACCTGAGCAGGTAGTCGCGATTGCCTCACATGACGGTGGGAAGCAGGCATTAGAAACAGTT
CAAAGATTATTACCAGTCCTGTGTCAGGCGCATGGGGAGAACTTGTATTTCCAGGGCTTAACCCCAGAGC
AGGTAGTTGCAATAGCATCCAACATTGGCGGAAAACAAGCGTTGGAAACGGTTCAGCGGTTATTGCCTGT
TTTGTGCCAGGCGCATGGTTTGACACCCGAGCAAGTGGTAGCCATAGCCTCAAATATAGGGGGTAAACAA
GCTTTGGAGACAGTACAACGGCTGCTTCCAGTTTTATGTCAGGCCCATGGATTGACGCCTGAACAAGTTG
TCGCTATCGCAAGTAATGGGGGTGGTAAACAAGCGCTTGAAACCGTTCAACGCCTTCTGCCTGTGCTTTG
TCAGGCACATGGATTAACACCCGAACAGGTTGTCGCGATAGCTTCAAACGGTGGTGGTCGTCCGGCACTG
GAAAGCATTGTTGCACAGCTGAGCCGTCCGGATCCGGCACTGGCAGCACTGACCAATGATCATCTGGTTG
CACTGGCATGTCTGGGTGGTCGCCCTGCCCTGGATGCAGTTAAAAAAGGTCTGCCGCATGCACCGGCACT
GATTAAACGTACCAATCGTCGTATTCCGGAACGTACCAGCCATCGTGTTGCAGATCATGCACAGGTTGTT
CGTGTTCTGGGTTTTTTTCAGTGTCATAGCCATCCGGCACAGGCATTTGATGATGCAATGACCCAGTTTG
GTATGAGCGATTATAAAGATGATGATGATAAATAAGGTACCCTAATCATACCTGACCTCCATAGCAGAAA
GTCAAAAACCTCCGACCGGAGGCTTTTGACTTGAGGGGGATCCGCCCTCAGAAAAACTCATCGAGCATCA
AGTGAAACTGCAATTTATTCATATCAGGATTATCAATACCATATTTTTGAAAAAGCCGTTTCTGTAATGA
AGGAGAAAACTCACCGAGGCAGTTCCATAGGATGGCAAGATCCTGGTATCGGTCTGCGATTCCGACTCGT
CCAACATCAATACAACCTATTAATTTCCCCTCGTCAAAAATAAGGTTATCAAGTGAGAAATCACCATGAG
TGACGACTGAATCCGGTGAGAATGGCAAAAGCTTATGCATTTCTTTCCAGACTTGTTCAACAGGCCAGCC
ATTACGCTCGTCATCAAAATCACTCGCACCAACCAAACCGTTATTCATTCGTGATTGCGCCTGAGCGAGA
CGAAATACGCGATCGCCGTTAAAAGGACAATTACAAACAGGAATCGAATGCAACCGGCGCAGGAACACTG
CCAGCGCATCAACAATATTTTCACCTGAATCAGGATATTCTTCTAATACCTGGAATGCTGTTTTCCCTGG
GATCGCAGTGGTGAGTAACCATGCATCATCAGGAGTACGGATAAAATGCTTGATGGTCGGAAGAGGCATA
AATTCCGTCAGCCAGTTTAGCCTGACCATCTCATCTGTAACATCATTGGCAACGCTACCTTTGCCATGTT
TCAGAAACAACTCTGGCGCATCGGGCTTCCCATACAATCGATAGATTGTCGCACCTGATTGCCCGACATT
ATCGCGAGCCCATTTATACCCATATAAATCAGCATCCATGTTGGAATTTAATCGCGGCCTCGAGCAAGAC
GTTTCCCGTTGAATATGGCTCATTTTAGCTTCCTTAGCTCCTGAAAATCTCGATAACTCAAAAAATACGC
CCGGTAGTGATCTTATTTCATTATGGTGAAAGTTGGAACCTCTTACGTACGGCGCGGCAGCGTGACCCGT
GTCGGCGGCTCCAACGGCTCGCCATCGTCCAGAAAACACGGCTCATCGGGCATCGGCAGGCGCTGCTGCC
CGCGTCGTTCCCATTCCTCCGTTTCGGTCAAGGCTGGCAGGTCTGGTTCCATGCCCGGAATGCCGGGCTG
GCTGGGCGGCTCCTCGCCGGGGCCGGTCGGTAGTTGCTGCTCGCCCGGATACAGGGTCGGGATGCGGCGC
AGGTCGCCATGCCCCAACAGCGATTCGTCCTGGTCGTCGTGATCAACCACCACGGCGGCACTGAACACCG
ACAGGCGCAACTGGTCGCGGGGCTGGCCCCACGCCACGCGGTCATTGACCACGTAGGCCGACACGGTGCC
GGGGCCGTTGAGCTTCACGACGGAGATCCAGCGCTCGGCCACCAAGTCCTTGACTGCGTATTGGACCGTC
CGCAAAGAACGTCCGATGAGCTTGGAAAGTGTCTTCTGGCTGACCACCACGGCGTTCTGGTGGCCCATCT
GCGCCACGAGGTGATGCAGCAGCATTGCCGCCGTGGGTTTCCTCGCAATAAGCCCGGCCCACGCCTCATG
CGCTTTGCGTTCCGTTTGCACCCAGTGACCGGGCTTGTTCTTGGCTTGAATGCCGATTTCTCTGGACTGC
GTGGCCATGCTTATCTCCATGCGGTAGGGGTGCCGCACGGTTGCGGCACCATGCGCAATCAGCTGCAACT
TTTCGGCAGCGCGACAACAATTATGCGTTGCGTAAAAGTGGCAGTCAATTACAGATTTTCTTTAACCTAC
GCAATGAGCTATTGCGGGGGGTGCCGCAATGAGCTGTTGCGTACCCCCCTTTTTTAAGTTGTTGATTTTT
AAGTCTTTCGCATTTCGCCCTATATCTAGTTCTTTGGTGCCCAAAGAAGGGCACCCCTGCGGGGTTCCCC
CACGCCTTCGGCGCGGCTCCCCCTCCGGCAAAAAGTGGCCCCTCCGGGGCTTGTTGATCGACTGCGCGGC
CTTCGGCCTTGCCCAAGGTGGCGCTGCCCCCTTGGAACCCCCGCACTCGCCGCCGTGAGGCTCGGGGGGC
AGGCGGGCGGGCTTCGCCCTTCGACTGCCCCCACTCGCATAGGCTTGGGTCGTTCCAGGCGCGTCAAGGC
CAAGCCGCTGCGCGGTCGCTGCGCGAGCCTTGACCCGCCTTCCACTTGGTGTCCAACCGGCAAGCGAAGC
GCGCAGGCCGCAGGCCGGAGGCTTTTCCCCAGAGAAAATTAAAAAAATTGATGGGGCAAGGCCGCAGGCC
GCGCAGTTGGAGCCGGTGGGTATGTGGTCGAAGGCTGGGTAGCGTTCACCGACAAACAACAGATAAAACG
AAAGGCCCAGTCTTTCGACTGAGCCTTTCGTTTTATTTGATGCCTGGCTCTAGTAGTGATCTACACTAGC
ACTATCAGTGTTATTAAGACCCACTTTCACATTTAAGTTGTTTTTCTAATCCGCATATGATCAATTCAAG
GCCGAATAAGAAGGCTGGCTCTGCACCTTGGTGATCAAATAATTCGATAGCTTGTCGTAATAATGGCGGC
ATACTATCAGTAGTAGGTGTTTCCCTTTCTTCTTTAGCGACTTGATGCTCTTGATCTTCCAATACGCAAC
CTAAAGTAAAATGCCCCACAGCGCTGAGTGCATATAATGCATTCTCTAGTGAAAAACCTTGTTGGCATAA
AAAGGCTAATTGATTTTCGAGAGTTTCATACTGTTTTTCTGTAGGCCGTGTACCTAAATGTACTTTTGCT
CCATCGCGATGACTTAGTAAAGCACATCTAAAACTTTTAGCGTTATTACGTAAAAAATCTTGCCAGCTTT
CCCCTTCTAAAGGGCAAAAGTGAGTATGGTGCCTATCTAACATCTCAATGGCTAAGGCGTCGAGCAAAGC
CCGCTTATTTTTTACATGCCAATACAATGTAGGCTGCTCTACACCTAGCTTCTGGGCGAGTTTACGGGTT
GTTAAACCTTCGATTCCGACCTCATTAAGCAGCTCTAATGCGCTGTTAATCACTTTACTTTTATCTAATC
TAGACATCATTAATTCCTAATTTTTGTTGACACTCTATCGTTGATAGAGTTATTTTACCACTCCCTATCA
GTGATAGAGAAAAGAATTCAAAAGATCTTTTAAGAAGGAGATATACATATGCATCATCATCATCATCATC
ATGGAGAAAGCTTGTTTAAGGGGCCGCGTGATTACAACCCGATATCGAGCACCATTTGTCATTTGACGAA
TGAATCTGATGGGCACACAACATCGTTGTATGGTATTGGATTTGGTCCCTTCATCATTACAAACAAGCAC
TTGTTTAGAAGAAATAATGGAACACTGTTGGTCCAATCACTACATGGTGTATTCAAGGTCAAGAACACCA
CGACTTTGCAACAACACCTCATTGATGGGAGGGACATGATAATTATTCGCATGCCTAAGGATTTCCCACC
ATTTCCTCAAAAGCTGAAATTTAGAGAGCCACAAAGGGAAGAGCGCATATGTCTTGTGACAACCAACTTC
CAAACTAAGAGCATGTCTAGCATGGTGTCAGACACTAGTTGCACATTCCCTTCATCTGATGGCATATTCT
GGAAGCATTGGATTCAAACCAAGGATGGGCAGTGTGGCAGTCCATTAGTATCAACTAGAGATGGGTTCAT
TGTTGGTATACACTCAGCATCGAATTTCACCAACACAAACAATTATTTCACAAGCGTGCCGAAAAACTTC
ATGGAATTGTTGACAAATCAGGAGGCGCAGCAGTGGGTTAGTGGTTGGCGATTAAATGCTGACTCAGTAT
TGTGGGGGGGCCATAAAGTTTTCATGGTGAAACCTGAAGAGCCTTTTCAGCCAGTTAAGGAAGCGACTCA
ACTCATGAATCGTCGTCGCCGTCGCTAAGTCCATCAGCTTGTCCAGCAGGGTTGTCCACGGGCCGAGCGA
AGCGAGCCAGCCGGTGGCCGCGGAACAAAACTAAAGCGCCACAAGGGCGCTTTAGTTTGTTTTCAGTCCA
GTTACGCTGGAGTCTGAGGCTCGTCCTGAATGATATCAAGCTT
